Addgene plasmid #11223: pBABE Rad PVQH
Depositing lab: Ronald Kahn. Depositing organization: Joslin Diabetes Center. Publication: Rad and Rad-related GTPases interact with calmodulin and calmodulin-dependent protein kinase II. Moyers JS, Bilan PJ, Zhu J, Kahn CR. J Biol Chem. 1997 May 2. 272(18):11832-9. 10.1074/jbc.272.18.11832 PubMed 9115241.
Backbone
  Vector backbone: pBABE-puro
  Backbone size w/o insert (bp): 5169
  Vector type: Mammalian Expression, Retroviral
  Selectable markers: Puromycin
Growth in bacteria
  Bacterial resistance: Ampicillin, 100 μg/mL
  Growth temperature: 37°C
  Growth strain: DH5alpha
  Copy number: High Copy
Gene/Insert
  Gene/Insert name: Rad
  Species: H. sapiens (human)
  Insert size (bp): 1300
  Mutation: PVQH: P101V/Q149H
  Entrez Gene: RRAD (a.k.a. RAD, RAD1, REM3)
  Cloning method: Restriction Enzyme; 5′ cloning site BamHI (not destroyed); 3′ cloning site EcoRI (not destroyed)
  Sequencing primers: 5′ pBABE 5'; 3′ pBABE 3'
Terms and licenses: Academic/Nonprofit Terms; Industry Terms: Not Available to Industry
Depositor comments: This mutant results in a molecule with high intrinsic GTP binding and GTPase activities in vitro.
How to cite: pBABE Rad PVQH was a gift from Ronald Kahn (Addgene plasmid # 11223 ; http://n2t.net/addgene:11223 ; RRID:Addgene_11223)
