[The description below was written by a language model from this plasmid's Addgene catalogue record.]
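Description:
pBABE Rad PVQH is a retroviral mammalian expression plasmid built on the pBABE-puro backbone (about 5.2 kb without insert). It is propagated in E. coli as a high-copy plasmid under ampicillin selection, and transduced or transfected mammalian cells can be selected with puromycin. pBABE-type vectors are Moloney murine leukemia virus–derived transfer vectors. The cloned gene sits between the viral long terminal repeats and is generally expressed from the 5′ LTR, and the packaging signal allows the transcript to be incorporated into retroviral particles when the plasmid is introduced into a packaging cell line. The record itself includes no feature table, so the promoter arrangement and the other backbone elements are inferred from the named backbone rather than documented here.

The insert is an approximately 1.3 kb fragment encoding human Rad (gene symbol RRAD, also known as RAD, RAD1 or REM3), a Ras-related small GTPase, cloned between BamHI and EcoRI sites that are both retained. It carries the double substitution P101V/Q149H, which gives the construct its "PVQH" name. According to the depositor, this mutant has high intrinsic GTP binding and GTPase activities in vitro. No epitope tag or reporter fusion is recorded.

The construct is suited to stable expression of this Rad variant in mammalian cells through retroviral transduction followed by puromycin selection, for example to compare its behaviour with wild-type Rad. The associated publication concerns the interaction of Rad and Rad-related GTPases with calmodulin and calmodulin-dependent protein kinase II.
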