>Addgene plasmid #11223 | pBABE Rad PVQH | addgene partial sequence | sequence record 131507 | pBABE5 5'-CTTTATCCAGCCCTCAC-3'
CTAGTCTGAGCGTGTCTGTGTGCGAGTGGACGGTCCCGGACGCGATGACCCTGAACGGCGGCGGCAGCGG
AGCGGGCGGGAGCCGCGGTGGGGGCCAGGAGCGCGAGCGCCGTCGGGGCAGCACACCCTGGGGCCCCGCC
CCGCCGCTGCACCGCCGCAGCATGCCGGTGGACGAGCGCGACCTGCAGGCGGCGCTGACCCCGGGTGCCC
TGACGGCGGCCGCGGCCGGGACGGGGACCCAGGGTCCCAGGCTGGACTGGCCCGAGGACTCCGAGGACTC
GCTCAGCTCAGGGGGCAGCGACTCAGACGAGAGCGTTTACAAGGTGCTGCTGCTGGGGGCGGTCGGCGTG
GGCAAGAGCGCCCTGGCGCGCATCTTCGGCGGTGTGGAGGACGGGCCTGAAGCAGAGGCAGCAGGGCACA
CCTATGATCGCTCCATTGTAGTGGACGGAGAAGAGGCATCACTCATGGTCTACGACATTTGGGAGCACGA
CGGGGGCCGCTGGTTGCCCGGCCACTGCATGGCCATGGGGGATGCCTATGTCATTGTGTACTCAGTGACG
GACAAGGGCAGCTTCGAGAAGGCCTCAGAACTGCGGGTCCAGCTGCGGCGTGCACGGCAAACAGATGATG
TGCCCATCATCCTCGTGGGCAACAAGAGCGACCTGGTGCGCTCTCGTGAGGTCTCGGTGGATGAGGGCCG
GGCCTGCGCGGTGGTCTTTGACTGCAAGTTCATTGAGACATCAGCGGCATTGCACCACAATGTCCAGGCG
CTGTTTGAAGGTGTCGTGCGCCAGATACG
